>Addgene plasmid #124288 | NFATc3-CRISPR-gRNA#exon3-(pSpCas9(BB)-2A-Puro (PX459) V2.0) | addgene partial sequence | sequence record 240482 | Addgene Partial NGS Result
GGGCGAGGCGGAGAGGTGCGGCGGCAGCCAATCAGAGCGGCGCGCTCCGAAAGTTTCCTTTTATGGCGAG
GCGGCGGCGGCGGCGGCCCTATAAAAAGCGAAGCGCGCGGCGGGCGGGAGTCGCTGCGCGCTGCCTTCGC
CCCGTGCCCCGCTCCGCCGCCGCCTCGCGCCGCCCGCCCCGGCTCTGACTGACCGCGTTACTCCCACAGG
TGAGCGGGCGGGACGGCCCTTCTCCTCCGGGCTGTAATTAGCTGAGCAAGAGGTAAGGGTTTAAGGGATG
GTTGGTTGGTGGGGTATTAATGTTTAATTACCTGGAGCACCTGCCTGAAATCACTTTTTTTCAGGTTGGA
CCGGTGCCACCATGGACTATAAGGACCACGACGGAGACTACAAGGATCATGATATTGATTACAAAGACGA
TGACGATAAGATGGCCCCAAAGAAGAAGCGGAAGGTCGGTATCCACGGAGTCCCAGCAGCCGACAAGAAG
TACAGCATCGGCCTGGACATCGGCACCAACTCTGTGGGCTGGGCCGTGATCACCGACGAGTACAAGGTGC
CCAGCAAGAAATTCAAGGTGCTGGGCAACACCGACCGGCACAGCATCAAGAAGAACCTGATCGGAGCCCT
GCTGTTCGACAGCGGCGAAACAGCCGAGGCCACCCGGCTGAAGAGAACCGCCAGAAGAAGATACACCAGA
CGGAAGAACCGGATCTGCTATCTGCAAGAGATCTTCAGCAACGAGATGGCCAAGGTGGACGACAGCTTCT
TCCACAGACTGGAAGAGTCCTTCCTGGTGGAAGAGGATAAGAAGCACGAGCGGCACCCCATCTTCGGCAA
CATCGTGGACGAGGTGGCCTACCACGAGAAGTACCCCACCATCTACCACCTGAGAAAGAAACTGGTGGAC
AGCACCGACAAGGCCGACCTGCGGCTGATCTATCTGGCCCTGGCCCACATGATCAAGTTCCGGGGCCACT
TCCTGATCGAGGGCGACCTGAACCCCGACAACAGCGACGTGGACAAGCTGTTCATCCAGCTGGTGCAGAC
CTACAACCAGCTGTTCGAGGAAAACCCCATCAACGCCAGCGGCGTGGACGCCAAGGCCATCCTGTCTGCC
AGACTGAGCAAGAGCAGACGGCTGGAAAATCTGATCGCCCAGCTGCCCGGCGAGAAGAAGAATGGCCTGT
TCGGAAACCTGATTGCCCTGAGCCTGGGCCTGACCCCCAACTTCAAGAGCAACTTCGACCTGGCCGAGGA
TGCCAAACTGCAGCTGAGCAAGGACACCTACGACGACGACCTGGACAACCTGCTGGCCCAGATCGGCGAC
CAGTACGCCGACCTGTTTCTGGCCGCCAAGAACCTGTCCGACGCCATCCTGCTGAGCGACATCCTGAGAG
TGAACACCGAGATCACCAAGGCCCCCCTGAGCGCCTCTATGATCAAGAGATACGACGAGCACCACCAGGA
CCTGACCCTGCTGAAAGCTCTCGTGCGGCAGCAGCTGCCTGAGAAGTACAAAGAGATTTTCTTCGACCAG
AGCAAGAACGGCTACGCCGGCTACATTGACGGCGGAGCCAGCCAGGAAGAGTTCTACAAGTTCATCAAGC
CCATCCTGGAAAAGATGGACGGCACCGAGGAACTGCTCGTGAAGCTGAACAGAGAGGACCTGCTGCGGAA
GCAGCGGACCTTCGACAACGGCAGCATCCCCCACCAGATCCACCTGGGAGAGCTGCACGCCATTCTGCGG
CGGCAGGAAGATTTTTACCCATTCCTGAAGGACAACCGGGAAAAGATCGAGAAGATCCTGACCTTCCGCA
TCCCCTACTACGTGGGCCCTCTGGCCAGGGGAAACAGCAGATTCGCCTGGATGACCAGAAAGAGCGAGGA
AACCATCACCCCCTGGAACTTCGAGGAAGTGGTGGACAAGGGCGCTTCCGCCCAGAGCTTCATCGAGCGG
ATGACCAACTTCGATAAGAACCTGCCCAACGAGAAGGTGCTGCCCAAGCACAGCCTGCTGTACGAGTACT
TCACCGTGTATAACGAGCTGACCAAAGTGAAATACGTGACCGAGGGAATGAGAAAGCCCGCCTTCCTGAG
CGGCGAGCAGAAAAAGGCCATCGTGGACCTGCTGTTCAAGACCAACCGGAAAGTGACCGTGAAGCAGCTG
AAAGAGGACTACTTCAAGAAAATCGAGTGCTTCGACTCCGTGGAAATCTCCGGCGTGGAAGATCGGTTCA
ACGCCTCCCTGGGCACATACCACGATCTGCTGAAAATTATCAAGGACAAGGACTTCCTGGACAATGAGGA
AAACGAGGACATTCTGGAAGATATCGTGCTGACCCTGACACTGTTTGAGGACAGAGAGATGATCGAGGAA
CGGCTGAAAACCTATGCCCACCTGTTCGACGACAAAGTGATGAAGCAGCTGAAGCGGCGGAGATACACCG
GCTGGGGCAGGCTGAGCCGGAAGCTGATCAACGGCATCCGGGACAAGCAGTCCGGCAAGACAATCCTGGA
TTTCCTGAAGTCCGACGGCTTCGCCAACAGAAACTTCATGCAGCTGATCCACGACGACAGCCTGACCTTT
AAAGAGGACATCCAGAAAGCCCAGGTGTCCGGCCAGGGCGATAGCCTGCACGAGCACATTGCCAATCTGG
CCGGCAGCCCCGCCATTAAGAAGGGCATCCTGCAGACAGTGAAGGTGGTGGACGAGCTCGTGAAAGTGAT
GGGCCGGCACAAGCCCGAGAACATCGTGATCGAAATGGCCAGAGAGAACCAGACCACCCAGAAGGGACAG
AAGAACAGCCGCGAGAGAATGAAGCGGATCGAAGAGGGCATCAAAGAGCTGGGCAGCCAGATCCTGAAAG
AACACCCCGTGGAAAACACCCAGCTGCAGAACGAGAAGCTGTACCTGTACTACCTGCAGAATGGGCGGGA
TATGTACGTGGACCAGGAACTGGACATCAACCGGCTGTCCGACTACGATGTGGACCATATCGTGCCTCAG
AGCTTTCTGAAGGACGACTCCATCGACAACAAGGTGCTGACCAGAAGCGACAAGAACCGGGGCAAGAGCG
ACAACGTGCCCTCCGAAGAGGTCGTGAAGAAGATGAAGAACTACTGGCGGCAGCTGCTGAACGCCAAGCT
GATTACCCAGAGAAAGTTCGACAATCTGACCAAGGCCGAGAGAGGCGGCCTGAGCGAACTGGATAAGGCC
GGCTTCATCAAGAGACAGCTGGTGGAAACCCGGCAGATCACAAAGCACGTGGCACAGATCCTGGACTCCC
GGATGAACACTAAGTACGACGAGAATGACAAGCTGATCCGGGAAGTGAAAGTGATCACCCTGAAGTCCAA
GCTGGTGTCCGATTTCCGGAAGGATTTCCAGTTTTACAAAGTGCGCGAGATCAACAACTACCACCACGCC
CACGACGCCTACCTGAACGCCGTCGTGGGAACCGCCCTGATCAAAAAGTACCCTAAGCTGGAAAGCGAGT
TCGTGTACGGCGACTACAAGGTGTACGACGTGCGGAAGATGATCGCCAAGAGCGAGCAGGAAATCGGCAA
GGCTACCGCCAAGTACTTCTTCTACAGCAACATCATGAACTTTTTCAAGACCGAGATTACCCTGGCCAAC
GGCGAGATCCGGAAGCGGCCTCTGATCGAGACAAACGGCGAAACCGGGGAGATCGTGTGGGATAAGGGCC
GGGATTTTGCCACCGTGCGGAAAGTGCTGAGCATGCCCCAAGTGAATATCGTGAAAAAGACCGAGGTGCA
GACAGGCGGCTTCAGCAAAGAGTCTATCCTGCCCAAGAGGAACAGCGATAAGCTGATCGCCAGAAAGAAG
GACTGGGACCCTAAGAAGTACGGCGGCTTCGACAGCCCCACCGTGGCCTATTCTGTGCTGGTGGTGGCCA
AAGTGGAAAAGGGCAAGTCCAAGAAACTGAAGAGTGTGAAAGAGCTGCTGGGGATCACCATCATGGAAAG
AAGCAGCTTCGAGAAGAATCCCATCGACTTTCTGGAAGCCAAGGGCTACAAAGAAGTGAAAAAGGACCTG
ATCATCAAGCTGCCTAAGTACTCCCTGTTCGAGCTGGAAAACGGCCGGAAGAGAATGCTGGCCTCTGCCG
GCGAACTGCAGAAGGGAAACGAACTGGCCCTGCCCTCCAAATATGTGAACTTCCTGTACCTGGCCAGCCA
CTATGAGAAGCTGAAGGGCTCCCCCGAGGATAATGAGCAGAAACAGCTGTTTGTGGAACAGCACAAGCAC
TACCTGGACGAGATCATCGAGCAGATCAGCGAGTTCTCCAAGAGAGTGATCCTGGCCGACGCTAATCTGG
ACAAAGTGCTGTCCGCCTACAACAAGCACCGGGATAAGCCCATCAGAGAGCAGGCCGAGAATATCATCCA
CCTGTTTACCCTGACCAATCTGGGAGCCCCTGCCGCCTTCAAGTACTTTGACACCACCATCGACCGGAAG
AGGTACACCAGCACCAAAGAGGTGCTGGACGCCACCCTGATCCACCAGAGCATCACCGGCCTGTACGAGA
CACGGATCGACCTGTCTCAGCTGGGAGGCGACAAAAGGCCGGCGGCCACGAAAAAGGCCGGCCAGGCAAA
AAAGAAAAAGGAATTCGGCAGTGGAGAGGGCAGAGGAAGTCTGCTAACATGCGGTGACGTCGAGGAGAAT
CCTGGCCCAATGACCGAGTACAAGCCCACGGTGCGCCTCGCCACCCGCGACGACGTCCCCAGGGCCGTAC
GCACCCTCGCCGCCGCGTTCGCCGACTACCCCGCCACGCGCCACACCGTCGATCCGGACCGCCACATCGA
GCGGGTCACCGAGCTGCAAGAACTCTTCCTCACGCGCGTCGGGCTCGACATCGGCAAGGTGTGGGTCGCG
GACGACGGCGCCGCGGTGGCGGTCTGGACCACGCCGGAGAGCGTCGAAGCGGGGGCGGTGTTCGCCGAGA
TCGGCCCGCGCATGGCCGAGTTGAGCGGTTCCCGGCTGGCCGCGCAGCAACAGATGGAAGGCCTCCTGGC
GCCGCACCGGCCCAAGGAGCCCGCGTGGTTCCTGGCCACCGTCGGAGTCTCGCCCGACCACCAGGGCAAG
GGTCTGGGCAGCGCCGTCGTGCTCCCCGGAGTGGAGGCGGCCGAGCGCGCCGGGGTGCCCGCCTTCCTGG
AGACCTCCGCGCCCCGCAACCTCCCCTTCTACGAGCGGCTCGGCTTCACCGTCACCGCCGACGTCGAGGT
GCCCGAAGGACCGCGCACCTGGTGCATGACCCGCAAGCCCGGTGCCTGAGAATTCTAACTAGAGCTCGCT
GATCAGCCTCGACTGTGCCTTCTAGTTGCCAGCCATCTGTTGTTTGCCCCTCCCCCGTGCCTTCCTTGAC
CCTGGAAGGTGCCACTCCCACTGTCCTTTCCTAATAAAATGAGGAAATTGCATCGCATTGTCTGAGTAGG
TGTCATTCTATTCTGGGGGGTGGGGTGGGGCAGGACAGCAAGGGGGAGGATTGGGAAGAGAATAGCAGGC
ATGCTGGGGAGCGGCCGCAGGAACCCCTAGTGATGGAGTTGGCCACTCCCTCTCTGCGCGCTCGCTCGCT
CACTGAGGCCGGGCGACCAAAGGTCGCCCGACGCCCGGGCTTTGCCCGGGCGGCCTCAGTGAGCGAGCGA
GCGCGCAGCTGCCTGCAGGGGCGCCTGATGCGGTATTTTCTCCTTACGCATCTGTGCGGTATTTCACACC
GCATA
[95 nt withheld, positions 5746-5840]
T
[46 nt withheld, positions 5842-5887]
C
[141 nt withheld, positions 5889-6029]
CCTTTGACGTTGGAGTCCACGTTCTTT
[37 nt withheld, positions 6057-6093]
ACTCTATCTCGGGCTATTCTTTTGATTTATAAGGGATTTTGCCGATTTCGGTCTATTGGTTAAAAAATGA
GCTGATTTAACAAAAATTTAACGCGAATTTTAACAAAATATTAACGTTTACAATTTTATGGTGCACTCTC
AGTACAATCTGCTCTGATGCCGCATAGTTAAGCCAGCCCCGACACCCGCCAACACCCGCTGACGCGCCCT
GACGGGCTTGTCTGCTCCCGGCATCCGCTTACAGACAAGCTGTGACCGTCTCCGGGAGCTGCATGTGTCA
GAGGTTTTCACCGTCATCACCGAAACGCGCGAGACGAAAGGGCCTCGTGATACGCCTATTTTTATAGGTT
AATGTCATGATAATAATGGTTTCTTAGACGTCAGGTGGCACTTTTCGGGGAAATGTGCGCGGAACCCCTA
TTTGTTTATTTTTCTAAATACATTCAAATATGTATCCGCTCATGAGACAATAACCCTGATAAATGCTTCA
ATAATATTGAAAAAGGAAGAGTATGAGTATTCAACATTTCCGTGTCGCCCTTATTCCCTTTTTTGCGGCA
TTTTGCCTTCCTGTTTTTGCTCACCCAGAAACGCTGGTGAAAGTAAAAGATGCTGAAGATCAGTTGGGTG
CACGAGTGGGTTACATCGAACTGGATCTCAACAGCGGTAAGATCCTTGAGAGTTTTCGCCCCGAAGAACG
TTTTCCAATGATGAGCACTTTTAAAGTTCTGCTATGTGGCGCGGTATTATCCCGTATTGACGCCGGGCAA
GAGCAACTCGGTCGCCGCATACACTATTCTCAGAATGACTTGGTTGAGTACTCACCAGTCACAGAAAAGC
ATCTTACGGATGGCATGACAGTAAGAGAATTATGCAGTGCTGCCATAACCATGAGTGATAACACTGCGGC
CAACTTACTTCTGACAACGATCGGAGGACCGAAGGAGCTAACCGCTTTTTTGCACAACATGGGGGATCAT
GTAACTCGCCTTGATCGTTGGGAACCGGAGCTGAATGAAGCCATACCAAACGACGAGCGTGACACCACGA
TGCCTGTAGCAATGGCAACAACGTTGCGCAAACTATTAACTGGCGAACTACTTACTCTAGCTTCCCGGCA
ACAATTAATAGACTGGATGGAGGCGGATAAAGTTGCAGGACCACTTCTGCGCTCGGCCCTTCCGGCTGGC
TGGTTTATTGCTGATAAATCTGGAGCCGGTGAGCGTGGAAGCCGCGGTATCATTGCAGCACTGGGGCCAG
ATGGTAAGCCCTCCCGTATCGTAGTTATCTACACGACGGGGAGTCAGGCAACTATGGATGAACGAAATAG
ACAGATCGCTGAGATAGGTGCCTCACTGATTAAGCATTGGTAACTGTCAGACCAAGTTTACTCATATATA
CTTTAGATTGATTTAAAACTTCATTTTTAATTTAAAAGGATCTAGGTGAAGATCCTTTTTGATAATCTCA
TGACCAAAATCCCTTAACGTGAGTTTTCGTTCCACTGAGCGTCAGACCCCGTAGAAAAGATCAAAGGATC
TTCTTGAGATCCTTTTTTTCTGCGCGTAATCTGCTGCTTGCAAACAAAAAAACCACCGCTACCAGCGGTG
GTTTGTTTGCCGGATCAAGAGCTACCAACTCTTTTTCCGAAGGTAACTGGCTTCAGCAGAGCGCAGATAC
CAAATACTGTTCTTCTAGTGTAGCCGTAGTTAGGCCACCACTTCAAGAACTCTGTAGCACCGCCTACATA
CCTCGCTCTGCTAATCCTGTTACCAGTGGCTGCTGCCAGTGGCGATAAGTCGTGTCTTACCGGGTTGGAC
TCAAGACGATAGTTACCGGATAAGGCGCAGCGGTCGGGCTGAACGGGGGGTTCGTGCACACAGCCCAGCT
TGGAGCGAACGACCTACACCGAACTGAGATACCTACAGCGTGAGCTATGAGAAAGCGCCACGCTTCCCGA
AGGGAGAAAGGCGGACAGGTATCCGGTAAGCGGCAGGGTCGGAACAGGAGAGCGCACGAGGGAGCTTCCA
GGGGGAAACGCCTGGTATCTTTATAGTCCTGTCGGGTTTCGCCACCTCTGACTTGAGCGTCGATTTTTGT
GATGCTCGTCAGGGGGGCGGAGCCTATGGAAAAACGCCAGCAACGCGGCCTTTTTACGGTTCCTGGCCTT
TTGCTGGCCTTTTGCTCACATGTGAGGGCCTATTTCCCATGATTCCTTCATATTTGCATATACGATACAA
GGCTGTTAGAGAGATAATTGGAATTAATTTGACTGTAAACACAAAGATATTAGTACAAAATACGTGACGT
AGAAAGTAATAATTTCTTGGGTAGTTTGCAGTTTTAAAATTATGTTTTAAAATGGACTATCATATGCTTA
CCGTAACTTGAAAGTATTTCGATTTCTTGGCTTTATATATCTTGTGGAAAGGACGAAACACCGGAGGGGC
AGTAAAAGCATCTAGTTTTAGAGCTAGAAATAGCAAGTTAAAATAAGGCTAGTCCGTTATCAACTTGAAA
AAGTGGCACCGAGTCGGTGCTTTTTTGTTTTAGAGCTAGAAATAGCAAGTTAAAATAAGGCTAGTCCGTT
TTTAGCGCGTGCGCCAATTCTGCAGACAAATGGCTCTAGAGGTACCCGTTACATAACTTACGGTAAATGG
CCCGCCTGGCTGACCGCCCAACGACCCCCGCCCATTGACGTCAATAGTAACGCCAATAGGGACTTTCCAT
TGACGTCAATGGGTGGAGTATTTACGGTAAACTGCCCACTTGGCAGTACATCAAGTGTATCATATGCCAA
GTACGCCCCCTATTGACGTCAATGACGGTAAATGGCCCGCCTGGCATTGTGCCCAGTACATGACCTTATG
GGACTTTCCTACTTGGCAGTACATCTACGTATTAGTCATCGCTATTACCATGGTCGAGGTGAGCCCCACG
TTCTGCTTCACTCTCCCCATCTCCCCCCCCTCCCCACCCCCAATTTTGTATTTATTTATTTTTTAATTAT
TTTGTGCAGCGATGGGGGCGGGGGGGGGG
