[The description below was written by a language model from this plasmid's Addgene catalogue record.]
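Description:
NFATc3-CRISPR-gRNA#exon3-(pSpCas9(BB)-2A-Puro (PX459) V2.0) is an all-in-one mammalian CRISPR plasmid built on the roughly 9.2 kb pSpCas9(BB)-2A-Puro (PX459) V2.0 backbone. It carries a single guide RNA directed against human NFATC3 (nuclear factor of activated T cells 3, also known as NFAT4 or NFATX); the construct name indicates that the target lies in exon 3. The plasmid is propagated in E. coli under ampicillin selection. No feature table accompanies the record, so the bacterial origin and other backbone details are not itemised, and the copy number is listed as unknown.

The payload is a 21-nucleotide guide insert cloned into the backbone's paired BbsI sites, which are destroyed in the process. This places the spacer downstream of the U6 promoter, a Pol III promoter commonly used for small RNA expression, consistent with the U6 forward primer listed for sequencing. The depositors added an extra 5′ G because U6 prefers G as the first transcribed nucleotide. They also state that the guide was the highest-scoring candidate across several design programs and databases, with a criterion of at least three mismatches, presumably relative to potential off-target sites. As the backbone name indicates, the same plasmid expresses Streptococcus pyogenes Cas9 linked through a 2A self-cleaving peptide to a puromycin resistance gene. Transfected cells therefore receive nuclease, guide and drug marker from one vector and can be enriched with puromycin.

The stated purpose is simply to provide an sgRNA against human NFATc3. Such a construct is typically used to introduce Cas9-mediated cuts that disrupt the gene in human cell lines.
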