Addgene plasmid #124288: NFATc3-CRISPR-gRNA#exon3-(pSpCas9(BB)-2A-Puro (PX459) V2.0)
Purpose: sgRNA against human NFATc3
Depositing lab: Katalin Josvay & Csaba Vizler. Depositing organization: HUN-REN Biological Research Centre Szeged (HUN-REN Szegedi Biológiai Kutatóközpont).
Backbone
  Vector backbone: pSpCas9(BB)-2A-Puro (PX459) V2.0
  Backbone manufacturer: Feng Zhang (Addgene plasmid # 62988)
  Backbone size w/o insert (bp): 9200
  Vector type: CRISPR
  Selectable markers: Puromycin
Growth in bacteria
  Bacterial resistance: Ampicillin, 100 μg/mL
  Growth temperature: 37°C
  Growth strain: NEB Stable
  Copy number: Unknown
Gene/Insert
  Gene/Insert name: NFATc3 nuclear factor of activated T cells (alt names: NFATc3; NFAT4)
  gRNA/shRNA sequence: (g)GAGGGGCAGTAAAAGCATCTA
  Species: H. sapiens (human)
  Insert size (bp): 21
  Entrez Gene: NFATC3 (a.k.a. NF-AT4c, NFAT4, NFATX, n339260)
  Cloning method: Restriction Enzyme; 5′ cloning site BbsI (destroyed during cloning); 3′ cloning site BbsI (destroyed during cloning)
  Sequencing primers: 5′ U6-fw: GGGCCTATTTCCCATGATTCCTTC
Terms and licenses: Academic/Nonprofit Terms; Industry Terms: Not Available to Industry
Depositor comments: Plus "G" was routinely added because U6 promoter prefers "G" as the first transcribed nucleotide. gRNA sequence contains at least 3 mismatches, and was selected by choosing the highest scored sequence from different programs and databases.
How to cite: NFATc3-CRISPR-gRNA#exon3-(pSpCas9(BB)-2A-Puro (PX459) V2.0) was a gift from Katalin Josvay & Csaba Vizler (Addgene plasmid # 124288 ; http://n2t.net/addgene:124288 ; RRID:Addgene_124288)
